>Addgene plasmid #204592 | pACS124 | addgene full sequence | sequence record 419056 | Addgene NGS Result
CTTATCGACTGCACGGTGCACCAATGCTTCTGGCGTCAGGCAGCCATCGGAAGCTGTGGTATGGCTGTGC
AGGTCGTAAATCACTGCATAATTCGTGTCGCTCAAGGCGCACTCCCGTTCTGGATAATGTTTTTTGCGCC
GACATCATAACGGTTCTGGCAAATATTCTGAAATGAGCTGTTGACAATTAATCATCGGCTCGTATAATGT
GTGGAATTGTGAGCGGATAACAATTTCACACAGGAAACAGTATTCATGTCCCCTATACTAGGTTATTGGA
AAATTAAGGGCCTTGTGCAACCCACTCGACTTCTTTTGGAATATCTTGAAGAAAAATATGAAGAGCATTT
GTATGAGCGCGATGAAGGTGATAAATGGCGAAACAAAAAGTTTGAATTGGGTTTGGAGTTTCCCAATCTT
CCTTATTATATTGATGGTGATGTTAAATTAACACAGTCTATGGCCATCATACGTTATATAGCTGACAAGC
ACAACATGTTGGGTGGTTGTCCAAAAGAGCGTGCAGAGATTTCAATGCTTGAAGGAGCGGTTTTGGATAT
TAGATACGGTGTTTCGAGAATTGCATATAGTAAAGACTTTGAAACTCTCAAAGTTGATTTTCTTAGCAAG
CTACCTGAAATGCTGAAAATGTTCGAAGATCGTTTATGTCATAAAACATATTTAAATGGTGATCATGTAA
CCCATCCTGACTTCATGTTGTATGACGCTCTTGATGTTGTTTTATACATGGACCCAATGTGCCTGGATGC
GTTCCCAAAATTAGTTTGTTTTAAAAAACGTATTGAAGCTATCCCACAAATTGATAAGTACTTGAAATCC
AGCAAGTATATAGCATGGCCTTTGCAGGGCTGGCAAGCCACGTTTGGTGGTGGCGACCATCCTCCAAAAT
CGGATCTGGTTCCGCGTGGATCCGAGGACGACGAGGATGAGGATGGAGATGACCTGCTCCATCACCACCA
CGGCTCCCACTGCAGCAGCTCGGGGGACCCCGCTGAGTACAACCTGCGCTCGCGCACCGTGCTGTGCGGG
ACCTGCGGGCAGCCTGCCGACAAGGCATCTGCCAGCGGCTCAGGAGCCCAGGTGGGCGGACCCATCTCCT
CTGGCTCTTCTGCCTCCAGTGTCACGGTCACTCGCAGCTACCGCAGTGTGGGGGGCAGTGGGGGTGGCAG
CTTCGGGGACAATCTGGTCACCCGCTCCTACTAACTGGGCAAAAGGGCGAATTCCCGGGTCGACTCGAGC
GGCCGCATCGTGACTGACTGACGATCTGCCTCGCGCGTTTCGGTGATGACGGTGAAAACCTCTGACACAT
GCAGCTCCCGGAGACGGTCACAGCTTGTCTGTAAGCGGATGCCGGGAGCAGACAAGCCCGTCAGGGCGCG
TCAGCGGGTGTTGGCGGGTGTCGGGGCGCAGCCATGACCCAGTCACGTAGCGATAGCGGAGTGTATAATT
CTTGAAGACGAAAGGGCCTCGTGATACGCCTATTTTTATAGGTTAATGTCATGATAATAATGGTTTCTTA
GACGTCAGGTGGCACTTTTCGGGGAAATGTGCGCGGAACCCCTATTTGTTTATTTTTCTAAATACATTCA
AATATGTATCCGCTCATGAGACAATAACCCTGATAAATGCTTCAATAATATTGAAAAAGGAAGAGTATGA
GTATTCAACATTTCCGTGTCGCCCTTATTCCCTTTTTTGCGGCATTTTGCCTTCCTGTTTTTGCTCACCC
AGAAACGCTGGTGAAAGTAAAAGATGCTGAAGATCAGTTGGGTGCACGAGTGGGTTACATCGAACTGGAT
CTCAACAGCGGTAAGATCCTTGAGAGTTTTCGCCCCGAAGAACGTTTTCCAATGATGAGCACTTTTAAAG
TTCTGCTATGTGGCGCGGTATTATCCCGTGTTGACGCCGGGCAAGAGCAACTCGGTCGCCGCATACACTA
TTCTCAGAATGACTTGGTTGAGTACTCACCAGTCACAGAAAAGCATCTTACGGATGGCATGACAGTAAGA
GAATTATGCAGTGCTGCCATAACCATGAGTGATAACACTGCGGCCAACTTACTTCTGACAACGATCGGAG
GACCGAAGGAGCTAACCGCTTTTTTGCACAACATGGGGGATCATGTAACTCGCCTTGATCGTTGGGAACC
GGAGCTGAATGAAGCCATACCAAACGACGAGCGTGACACCACGATGCCTGCAGCAATGGCAACAACGTTG
CGCAAACTATTAACTGGCGAACTACTTACTCTAGCTTCCCGGCAACAATTAATAGACTGGATGGAGGCGG
ATAAAGTTGCAGGACCACTTCTGCGCTCGGCCCTTCCGGCTGGCTGGTTTATTGCTGATAAATCTGGAGC
CGGTGAGCGTGGGTCTCGCGGTATCATTGCAGCACTGGGGCCAGATGGTAAGCCCTCCCGTATCGTAGTT
ATCTACACGACGGGGAGTCAGGCAACTATGGATGAACGAAATAGACAGATCGCTGAGATAGGTGCCTCAC
TGATTAAGCATTGGTAACTGTCAGACCAAGTTTACTCATATATACTTTAGATTGATTTAAAACTTCATTT
TTAATTTAAAAGGATCTAGGTGAAGATCCTTTTTGATAATCTCATGACCAAAATCCCTTAACGTGAGTTT
TCGTTCCACTGAGCGTCAGACCCCGTAGAAAAGATCAAAGGATCTTCTTGAGATCCTTTTTTTCTGCGCG
TAATCTGCTGCTTGCAAACAAAAAAACCACCGCTACCAGCGGTGGTTTGTTTGCCGGATCAAGAGCTACC
AACTCTTTTTCCGAAGGTAACTGGCTTCAGCAGAGCGCAGATACCAAATACTGTCCTTCTAGTGTAGCCG
TAGTTAGGCCACCACTTCAAGAACTCTGTAGCACCGCCTACATACCTCGCTCTGCTAATCCTGTTACCAG
TGGCTGCTGCCAGTGGCGATAAGTCGTGTCTTACCGGGTTGGACTCAAGACGATAGTTACCGGATAAGGC
GCAGCGGTCGGGCTGAACGGGGGGTTCGTGCACACAGCCCAGCTTGGAGCGAACGACCTACACCGAACTG
AGATACCTACAGCGTGAGCTATGAGAAAGCGCCACGCTTCCCGAAGGGAGAAAGGCGGACAGGTATCCGG
TAAGCGGCAGGGTCGGAACAGGAGAGCGCACGAGGGAGCTTCCAGGGGGAAACGCCTGGTATCTTTATAG
TCCTGTCGGGTTTCGCCACCTCTGACTTGAGCGTCGATTTTTGTGATGCTCGTCAGGGGGGCGGAGCCTA
TGGAAAAACGCCAGCAACGCGGCCTTTTTACGGTTCCTGGCCTTTTGCTGGCCTTTTGCTCACATGTTCT
TTCCTGCGTTATCCCCTGATTCTGTGGATAACCGTATTACCGCCTTTGAGTGAGCTGATACCGCTCGCCG
CAGCCGAACGACCGAGCGCAGCGAGTCAGTGAGCGAGGAAGCGGAAGAGCGCCTGATGCGGTATTTTCTC
CTTACGCATCTGTGCGGTATTTCACACCGCATAAATTCCGACACCATCGAATGGCGCAAAACCTTTCGCG
GTATGGCATGATAGCGCCCGGAAGAGAGTCAATTCAGGGTGGTGAATGTGAAACCAGTAACGTTATACGA
TGTCGCAGAGTATGCCGGTGTCTCTTATCAGACCGTTTCCCGCGTGGTGAACCAGGCCAGCCACGTTTCT
GCGAAAACGCGGGAAAAAGTGGAAGCGGCGATGGCGGAGCTGAATTACATTCCCAACCGCGTGGCACAAC
AACTGGCGGGCAAACAGTCGTTGCTGATTGGCGTTGCCACCTCCAGTCTGGCCCTGCACGCGCCGTCGCA
AATTGTCGCGGCGATTAAATCTCGCGCCGATCAACTGGGTGCCAGCGTGGTGGTGTCGATGGTAGAACGA
AGCGGCGTCGAAGCCTGTAAAGCGGCGGTGCACAATCTTCTCGCGCAACGCGTCAGTGGGCTGATCATTA
ACTATCCGCTGGATGACCAGGATGCCATTGCTGTGGAAGCTGCCTGCACTAATGTTCCGGCGTTATTTCT
TGATGTCTCTGACCAGACACCCATCAACAGTATTATTTTCTCCCATGAAGACGGTACGCGACTGGGCGTG
GAGCATCTGGTCGCATTGGGTCACCAGCAAATCGCGCTGTTAGCGGGCCCATTAAGTTCTGTCTCGGCGC
GTCTGCGTCTGGCTGGCTGGCATAAATATCTCACTCGCAATCAAATTCAGCCGATAGCGGAACGGGAAGG
CGACTGGAGTGCCATGTCCGGTTTTCAACAAACCATGCAAATGCTGAATGAGGGCATCGTTCCCACTGCG
ATGCTGGTTGCCAACGATCAGATGGCGCTGGGCGCAATGCGCGCCATTACCGAGTCCGGGCTGCGCGTTG
GTGCGGATATCTCGGTAGTGGGATACGACGATACCGAAGACAGCTCATGTTATATCCCGCCGTTAACCAC
CATCAAACAGGATTTTCGCCTGCTGGGGCAAACCAGCGTGGACCGCTTGCTGCAACTCTCTCAGGGCCAG
GCGGTGAAGGGCAATCAGCTGTTGCCCGTCTCACTGGTGAAAAGAAAAACCACCCTGGCGCCCAATACGC
AAACCGCCTCTCCCCGCGCGTTGGCCGATTCATTAATGCAGCTGGCACGACAGGTTTCCCGACTGGAAAG
CGGGCAGTGAGCGCAACGCAATTAATGTAAGTTAGCTCACTCATTAGGCACCCCAGGCTTTACACTTTAT
GCTTCCGGCTCGTATGTTGTGTGGAATTGTGAGCGGATAACAATTTCACACAGGAAACAGCTATGACCAT
GATTACGGATTCACTGGCCGTCGTTTTACAACGTCGTGACTGGGAAAACCCTGGCGTTACCCAACTTAAT
CGCCTTGCAGCACATCCCCCTTTCGCCAGCTGGCGTAATAGCGAAGAGGCCCGCACCGATCGCCCTTCCC
AACAGTTGCGCAGCCTGAATGGCGAATGGCGCTTTGCCTGGTTTCCGGCACCAGAAGCGGTGCCGGAAAG
CTGGCTGGAGTGCGATCTTCCTGAGGCCGATACTGTCGTCGTCCCCTCAAACTGGCAGATGCACGGTTAC
GATGCGCCCATCTACACCAACGTGACCTATCCCATTACGGTCAATCCGCCGTTTGTTCCCACGGAGAATC
CGACGGGTTGTTACTCGCTCACATTTAATGTTGATGAAAGCTGGCTACAGGAAGGCCAGACGCGAATTAT
TTTTGATGGCGTTGGAATTAG
Features (pLannotate 1.2.2; 17 found; start..end, strand, type, name):
    181..209     +  promoter       tac promoter: strong E. coli promoter; hybrid between the trp and lac UV5 promoters
    217..233     +  protein_bind   lac operator: The lac repressor binds to the lac operator to inhibit transcription in E. coli. This inhibition can be relieved by adding lactose or isopropyl-β-D-thiogalactopyranoside (IPTG). lac repressor encoded by lacI
    256..909     +  CDS            GST26_SCHJA: Experimental evidence at protein level: Swiss-Prot protein existence level 1. GST isoenzymes appear to play a central role in the parasite detoxification system. Other functions are also suspected including a role in increasing the solubility of haematin in the parasite gut. From Schistosoma japonicum (Blood fluke).
    934..1260    +  CDS            Lmna (fragment): LMNA_MOUSE - Also known as Lmn1. Experimental evidence at protein level: Swiss-Prot protein existence level 1. Prelamin-A/C can accelerate smooth muscle cell senescence. It acts to disrupt mitosis and induce DNA damage in vascular smooth muscle cells (VSMCs), leading to mitotic failure, genomic instability, and premature senescence (By similarity). From Mus musculus (Mouse).
   1286..1325    +  CDS            rop (fragment): Rop protein, which maintains plasmids at low copy number; rop
   1427..1467    +  misc_feature   bom (fragment): basis of mobility region from pBR322
   1572..1676    +  promoter       AmpR promoter: bla
   1677..2537    +  CDS            AmpR: β-lactamase; bla; confers resistance to ampicillin, carbenicillin, and related antibiotics
   2708..3296    +  rep_origin     ori: high-copy-number ColE1/pMB1/pBR322/pUC origin of replication
   3482..3533    -  misc_feature   bom (fragment): basis of mobility region from pBR322
   3540..3617    +  promoter       lacI promoter: lacI
   3618..4700    +  CDS            lacI: lac repressor; lacI; The lac repressor binds to the lac operator to inhibit transcription in E. coli. This inhibition can be relieved by adding lactose or isopropyl-β-D-thiogalactopyranoside (IPTG).
   4713..4734    +  protein_bind   CAP binding site: CAP binding activates transcription in the presence of cAMP. E. coli catabolite activator protein
   4749..4779    +  promoter       lac promoter: promoter for the E. coli lac operon
   4787..4803    +  protein_bind   lac operator: The lac repressor binds to the lac operator to inhibit transcription in E. coli. This inhibition can be relieved by adding lactose or isopropyl-β-D-thiogalactopyranoside (IPTG). lac repressor encoded by lacI
   4823..4996    +  CDS            lacZα: LacZα fragment of β-galactosidase; lacZ fragment
   5260..105     -  CDS            yciV (fragment) (across the origin): RNAAM_ECOLI - Also known as trpH From Escherichia coli (strain K12).
