[The description below was written by a language model from this plasmid's Addgene catalogue record and pLannotate feature annotations shown in this document.]
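Description:
pACS124 is a bacterial expression plasmid built on the pGEX-4T-1 backbone for producing a glutathione S-transferase fusion to a C-terminal fragment of human lamin A (residues 551–646, from the LMNA gene). The roughly 5.3 kb plasmid replicates in E. coli from a high-copy ColE1/pMB1-type origin and is selected with ampicillin through the β-lactamase (AmpR) gene and its own promoter. The lamin A fragment, about 317 bp, was inserted between the BamHI and EcoRI sites of the polylinker, both of which are retained, so it sits in frame directly downstream of the Schistosoma japonicum GST coding sequence supplied by the backbone.

Expression of the fusion is driven by the tac promoter, a strong trp/lac hybrid, followed by a lac operator. The plasmid carries its own lacI gene and promoter, so the lac repressor keeps transcription low until it is relieved with IPTG, independent of the host strain's repressor level. The N-terminal GST tag allows affinity capture of the fusion on glutathione resin. The automated annotation labels the insert as a mouse Lmna fragment, which most likely reflects sequence similarity between the orthologues, since the catalogue entry gives the species as human. Other annotated elements (lac promoter, CAP site, lacZα, and short rop, bom and yciV fragments) are backbone remnants with no evident role in the payload. The record gives the purpose only as GST–lamin A (551–646). Such a construct is typically used to make recombinant protein for pull-down or in vitro binding assays, and it comes from a study of determinants of nuclear size and shape.
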