Addgene plasmid #204592: pACS124
Purpose: GST-lamin A (551-646)
Depositing lab: Tom Misteli. Depositing organization: National Cancer Institute (NCI). Publication: Identification of epigenetic modulators as determinants of nuclear size and shape. Schibler AC, Jevtic P, Pegoraro G, Levy DL, Misteli T. Elife. 2023 May 23;12:e80653. doi: 10.7554/eLife.80653. PubMed 37219077.
Backbone
  Vector backbone: pGEX4t1
  Backbone size w/o insert (bp): 4954
  Total vector size (bp): 5271
  Vector type: Bacterial Expression
Growth in bacteria
  Bacterial resistance: Ampicillin, 100 μg/mL
  Growth temperature: 37°C
  Growth strain: DH5alpha
  Copy number: High Copy
Gene/Insert
  Gene/Insert name: human lamin A (551-646)
  Species: H. sapiens (human)
  Insert size (bp): 317
  GenBank ID: 4000
  Tag / fusion protein: GST - lamin A (551-646) (N terminal on backbone)
  Entrez Gene: LMNA (a.k.a. CDCD1, CDDC, CMD1A, CMT2B1, EMD2, FPL, FPLD, FPLD2, HGPS, IDC, LDP1, LFP, LGMD1B, LMN1, LMNC, LMNL1, MADA, PRO1)
  Cloning method: Restriction Enzyme; 5′ cloning site BamHI (not destroyed); 3′ cloning site EcorI (not destroyed)
  Sequencing primers: 5′ pGEX5'; 3′ pGEX3'
Terms and licenses: Academic/Nonprofit Terms; Industry Terms: Not Available to Industry
How to cite: pACS124 was a gift from Tom Misteli (Addgene plasmid # 204592 ; http://n2t.net/addgene:204592 ; RRID:Addgene_204592)
