>Addgene plasmid #204592 | pACS124 | depositor partial sequence | sequence record 410253 | lamin A (551-646)
GAGGACGACGAGGATGAGGATGGAGATGACCTGCTCCATCACCACCACGGCTCCCACTGCAGCAGCTCGG
GGGACCCCGCTGAGTACAACCTGCGCTCGCGCACCGTGCTGTGCGGGACCTGCGGGCAGCCTGCCGACAA
GGCATCTGCCAGCGGCTCAGGAGCCCAGGTGGGCGGACCCATCTCCTCTGGCTCTTCTGCCTCCAGTGTC
ACGGTCACTCGCAGCTACCGCAGTGTGGGGGGCAGTGGGGGTGGCAGCTTCGGGGACAATCTGGTCACCC
GCTCCTACTAACTGGGCAAAAGGGCGAATTCCCGGGTCGA
